>Addgene plasmid #21096 | pCAG-hHDAC4 | depositor partial sequence | sequence record 98481 | Primer covering the start codon of  human HDAC4
GTTTTTTTTTTATGAATGTGACTTTCTGGCCGATACCTTTCAGTGGAGCTGCTGAATCCTGCCCGCGTGA
ACCACATGCCCATCACGGTGGATGTGGCCACGGCGCTGCCTCTGCAAGTGGCCCCCTCGGCAGTGCCCAT
GGACCTGCGCCTGGACCACCAGTTCTCACTGCCTGTGGCAAAGCCGGCCCTGCGGGAGCAGCAGCTGCAT
CAGGAGCTCCTGGCGCTCAAGCAGAAGCTTCATATCCAGAGGCAGATCCTCATCGCTGAGTTCCAGAGGC
AGCACGAGCAGCTCTCCCGGCAGCACGAGGCGCAGCTCCACGAGCACATCAAGCAACAACAGGAAATGCT
AGCTATGAAACACCAGCAGGAGCTGCTGGAACACCAGCGGAAGCTGGAGAGGCACCGCCAGGAGCAGGAG
CTGGAGAAGCAGCACCGGGAGCAGAAGCTGCAGCAGCTCAAGAACAAGGAGAAGGGCAAAGAGAGTGCCG
TGGCCAGCACAGAAGTGAAGATGAAGTTACAAGAATTTGTCCTCAATAAAAAGAAGGCGCTGGCCCACCG
GAATCTGAACCACTGCATTTCCAGCGACCCTCGCTACTGGTACGGGAAAACGCAGCACAGTTCCCTTGAC
CAGAGTTCTCCACCCCAGAGCGGAGTGTCTACCTCCTATAACCACCCGGTCCTGGGAATGTACGACGCCA
AAGATGACTTCCCTCTTAGGAAAACAGCTTCTGAACCGAATCTGAAATTACGGTCCAGGCTAAAGCAGAA
AGTGGCCGAAAAGACGGAGCAGCCCCCTGTTACGCAGGATAAGACGGGCCAGTGGTCACTGCTCTAAAAA
AGCGTCCGTTGGGATGTCACAGACTCCGCGTGCAGCAGCGCCCCCAGCTCCGGACTCCAGCTCACCCAAC
AATAGCTCCGGGAGCGTCAGCGCGGAGAATGGTATTCGCGCCCGCCGTCCCCAGCATCCCTGGCGGAGAC
GAGTTTGGCGCATAGACTTGTGGCACGAGAAAGGTTCGGCCGTCTCCACTTCCCTTCTACACATCGCC
