>Addgene plasmid #21096 | pCAG-hHDAC4 | addgene partial sequence | sequence record 112241 | pCAG-F 5'-GCAACGTGCTGGTTATTGTG-3'
GATTCTGAGCCGCCACCATGAGCTCCCAAAGCCATCCAGATGGACTTTCTGGCCGAGACCAGCCAGTGGA
GCTGCTGAATCCTGCCCGCGTGAACCACATGCCCAGCACGGTGGATGTGGCCACGGCGCTGCCTCTGCAA
GTGGCCCCCTCGGCAGTGCCCATGGACCTGCGCCTGGACCACCAGTTCTCACTGCCTGTGGCAGAGCCGG
CCCTGCGGGAGCAGCAGCTGCAGCAGGAGCTCCTGGCGCTCAAGCAGAAGCAGCAGATCCAGAGGCAGAT
CCTCATCGCTGAGTTCCAGAGGCAGCACGAGCAGCTCTCCCGGCAGCACGAGGCGCAGCTCCACGAGCAC
ATCAAGCAACAACAGGAAATGCTAGCTATGAAACACCAGCAGGAGCTGCTGGAACACCAGCGGAAGCTGG
AGAGGCACCGCCAGGAGCAGGAGCTGGAGAAGCAGCACCGGGAGCAGAAGCTGCAGCAGCTCAAGAACAA
GGAGAAGGGCAAAGAGAGTGCCGTGGCCAGCACAGAAGTGAAGATGAAGTTACAAGAATTTGTCCTCAAT
AAAAAGAAGGCGCTGGCCCACCGGAATCTGAACCACTGCATTTCCAGCGACCCTCGCTACTGGTACGGGA
AAACGCAGCACAGTTCCCTTGACCAGAGTTCTCCACCCCAGAGCGGAGTGTCGACCTCCTATAACCACCC
GGTCCTGGGAATGTACGACGCCAAAGATGACTTCCCTCTTAGGAAAACAGCTTCTGAACCGAATCTGAAA
TTACGGTCCAGGCTAAAGCAGAAAGTGGCCGAAAGACGGAGCAGCCCCCTGTTACGCAGGAAAGACGGGC
CAGTGGTCACTGCTCTAAAAAAGCGTCCGTTGGATGTCACAGACTCCGCGTGCAGCAGCGCCCCAGGCTC
CGGACCCAGCTCACCCAACAACAGCTCCGGGAGCGTCAGCGCG
