>Addgene plasmid #21096 | pCAG-hHDAC4 | addgene partial sequence | sequence record 114736 | Bglob-pA-R 5'-ttttggcagagggaaaaaga-3'
ACCAGCCACCACCTTCTGATAGGCAGCCTGCACCTGAGGAGTGCGGCCGCCTACAGGGGCGGCTCCTCTT
CCATGGGCTCCTCATCTGGTCTCTTTTCGGCGGGCTTCACGCCCACGGACAGCGAGGCCATGGCGGTGAC
CGTCTCGGCTTCTTCGTTCTCGCAAGTCTGAGCCTCGATCAGAGAACGCCCCGCTGTGGAGGTTGTGCGC
TGCAGGCAGCGCCAGTACTTGCTGTGGATCTCCATGACTTTCTCCATGGAACGGACAGCGTTTGCATTGG
GTCTTTGCTGTAAAACCTTTTCTGGGAGAGGATCAAGCTCGTTTCCCAGCAAGGCAGAAACACATGCTTC
CGAGGCGTCGCAAATGGCGGTCAGGTCGTGGCCTCCCTCGAGGGCCAGGACAATCCGGCCGCCAGCCAGG
CCCATCAGCTGCTTCGTCAGGTACCCGAAGCATCTGGCGGAGAGGTTGTAGCCCCCAAGAGGGGTGGGGT
GGCCCTCCACGGCATCGAAGCCTGATGACACCAGCACCACATCCGGGGCAAACTCGCTGGCGATCGGCAT
GACCACCGTTCTGAAGGCCGCCAAGTACTCAGCGTCTCCCATGGGGGGGTCCAGGCCGCCGGTGAAAGCC
ATGTTGACGTTGAAACCCACGCCGGGCCCTGTGCCCACCTCATCAGGAGCCCCGCTGCCTGGGAAGAAGT
TCCCATCGTCGTAGCGGTGGAGGGACATGTACAGGACGCTAGGGTCGCTGTAGAAAGCCTGCTGGGTCCC
GTTTCCATGGTGCACGTCCCAGTCCACGATGAGGATCTTGCTCACGCTCAACCTCTGCTGCAGAAGCTTG
