[The description below was written by a language model from this plasmid's Addgene catalogue record.]
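Description:
pCAG-hHDAC4 is a mammalian expression plasmid built on the pCAGEN backbone (about 4.8 kb without insert) that carries the human histone deacetylase 4 (HDAC4) coding sequence, an insert of roughly 3.3 kb. It is maintained as a high-copy plasmid in E. coli under ampicillin selection. The record lists no mammalian selection marker, reporter or epitope tag, and no feature table is provided, so details such as the bacterial origin and polyadenylation signal are not stated.

Expression of HDAC4 is driven by the CAG promoter, a strong composite promoter combining the CMV early enhancer with chicken β-actin promoter elements. It gives robust, broadly active transcription in mammalian cells and tissues. The insert was cloned by restriction enzymes between an EcoRI site at the 5′ end, which is retained, and a NotI site at the 3′ end, which was destroyed during cloning.

The defining feature of the insert is a set of silent substitutions within an shRNA target site. Degenerate codons were used, so the nucleotide sequence no longer matches the shRNA while the encoded protein remains wild-type HDAC4. This makes the construct an RNAi-resistant rescue reagent: co-expressed with the corresponding HDAC4 shRNA, it can restore the protein and confirm that a knockdown phenotype is specific. It can also be used simply to overexpress HDAC4. The associated publication examined the role of HDAC4 in neuronal survival in normal and diseased retinas, which fits both applications.
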