Addgene plasmid #21096: pCAG-hHDAC4
Depositing lab: Connie Cepko. Depositing organization: Harvard Medical School. Publication: HDAC4 regulates neuronal survival in normal and diseased retinas. Chen B, Cepko CL. Science. 2009 Jan 9. 323(5911):256-9. 10.1126/science.1166226 PubMed 19131628.
Backbone
  Vector backbone: pCAGEN
  Backbone manufacturer: Cepko lab
  Backbone size w/o insert (bp): 4798
  Vector type: Mammalian Expression
Growth in bacteria
  Bacterial resistance: Ampicillin, 100 μg/mL
  Growth temperature: 37°C
  Growth strain: DH5alpha
  Copy number: High Copy
Gene/Insert
  Gene/Insert name: Histone Deacetylase 4 (alt name: HDAC4)
  Species: H. sapiens (human)
  Insert size (bp): 3300
  Mutation: shRNA target sequence was mutated (mutated nucleotides in small letters) to GGAaATGCTaGCtATGAAaCA using degenerate codons
  Entrez Gene: HDAC4 (a.k.a. AHO3, BDMR, HA6116, HD4, HDAC-4, HDAC-A, HDACA, NEDCHF, NEDCHID)
  Promoter: CAG
  Cloning method: Restriction Enzyme; 5′ cloning site EcoRI (not destroyed); 3′ cloning site Not1 (destroyed during cloning)
  Sequencing primers: 5′ pCAG-F
Resource information
  A portion of this plasmid was derived from a plasmid made by: J.K Lu University of Florida
Terms and licenses: Academic/Nonprofit Terms; Industry Terms: Not Available to Industry
Depositor comments: WILD TYPE HDAC4 PROTEIN WITH DEGENERATE CODONS SCIENCE. 2009 JAN 09; 323 (5911):256-9.
How to cite: pCAG-hHDAC4 was a gift from Connie Cepko (Addgene plasmid # 21096 ; http://n2t.net/addgene:21096 ; RRID:Addgene_21096)
